>Addgene plasmid #230626 | AiP1359 - pAAV-AiE2081m-minBG-SYFP2-4X2C-WPRE3-BGHpA | addgene full sequence | sequence record 466242 | Addgene NGS Result
TCCCGTATCGTAGTTATCTACACGACGGGGAGTCAGGCAACTATGGATGAACGAAATAGACAGATCGCTG
AGATAGGTGCCTCACTGATTAAGCATTGGTAACTGTCAGACCAAGTTTACTCATATATACTTTAGATTGA
TTTAAAACTTCATTTTTAATTTAAAAGGATCTAGGTGAAGATCCTTTTTGATAATCTCATGACCAAAATC
CCTTAACGTGAGTTTTCGTTCCACTGAGCGTCAGACCCCGTAGAAAAGATCAAAGGATCTTCTTGAGATC
CTTTTTTTCTGCGCGTAATCTGCTGCTTGCAAACAAAAAAACCACCGCTACCAGCGGTGGTTTGTTTGCC
GGATCAAGAGCTACCAACTCTTTTTCCGAAGGTAACTGGCTTCAGCAGAGCGCAGATACCAAATACTGTT
CTTCTAGTGTAGCCGTAGTTAGGCCACCACTTCAAGAACTCTGTAGCACCGCCTACATACCTCGCTCTGC
TAATCCTGTTACCAGTGGCTGCTGCCAGTGGCGATAAGTCGTGTCTTACCGGGTTGGACTCAAGACGATA
GTTACCGGATAAGGCGCAGCGGTCGGGCTGAACGGGGGGTTCGTGCACACAGCCCAGCTTGGAGCGAACG
ACCTACACCGAACTGAGATACCTACAGCGTGAGCTATGAGAAAGCGCCACGCTTCCCGAAGGGAGAAAGG
CGGACAGGTATCCGGTAAGCGGCAGGGTCGGAACAGGAGAGCGCACGAGGGAGCTTCCAGGGGGAAACGC
CTGGTATCTTTATAGTCCTGTCGGGTTTCGCCACCTCTGACTTGAGCGTCGATTTTTGTGATGCTCGTCA
GGGGGGCGGAGCCTATGGAAAAACGCCAGCAACGCGGCCTTTTTACGGTTCCTGGCCTTTTGCTGGCCTT
TTGCTCACATGTCCTGCAGGCAGCTGCGCGCTCGCTCGCTCACTGAGGCCGCCCGGGCGTCGGGCGACCT
TTGGTCGCCCGGCCTCAGTGAGCGAGCGAGCGCGCAGAGAGGGAGTGGCCAACTCCATCACTAGGGGTTC
CTGCGGCCGCACGCGTATACTGTAAAAAGCAAGAAGAACCAATCACTTAATCTAAAATTTAGAACTCTGA
AGTGATTCATTCCACTGACCATTCTCTTTTCCCAGTTCTCTTATCTTGTCAGATACACAGGAAGCTCAGG
ACAGTTTTGCTCATCCCTTTGTTTCTAGCAGTTCTGAGTAATGAATTCAAATAGCAGTTATTATCTCAAT
GCCATGACAATTGGCTAAGCTAACTACCCAGTTCACTTATCGAGGGAGCAAAACACTAGATGGCCAATAA
GAATGACAGACAGAATGTATGATTGATGTGAAACACCCAGAGAATCAAGTGCTTTCAAAGAGTTAAATGT
GTTCTCCATTATGGCTGACAGCTGGAGAAACTATCATTGGAAACTGAGATGAATTGTTTGCTCTGTGCAG
GTGGGAGAAGAGAATTAAATGACAGACACATGAAACTGTGCTTTGCATCTTCTTGTCAGCACTACTCTGT
TGGCCAAGAGTGAAATGCAATTTCAGTTGGCTTGAACGCCACAGGATTTTACATCTGAATCAACTAAGTT
CTAATTATGGGCAGATTTATCTACTAATACCATCACCATAACAACCAAAACCATGCCCCATGCCTTTCAT
GTCTTCACTATTTCACTGAGTTTGAGCTCGGGCTGGGCATAAAAGTCAGGGCAGAGCCATCTATTGCTTA
CATTTGCTTCTGGGATCCAGATCTTTCGAAGCTAGCGCTACCGGTCGCCACCATGGTGAGCAAGGGCGAG
GAGCTGTTCACCGGGGTGGTGCCCATCCTGGTCGAGCTGGACGGCGACGTAAACGGCCACAAGTTCAGCG
TGTCCGGCGAGGGCGAGGGCGATGCCACCTACGGCAAGCTGACCCTGAAGCTGATCTGCACCACCGGCAA
GCTGCCCGTGCCCTGGCCCACCCTCGTGACCACCCTGGGCTACGGCGTGCAGTGCTTCGCCCGCTACCCC
GACCACATGAAGCAGCACGACTTCTTCAAGTCCGCCATGCCCGAAGGCTACGTCCAGGAGCGCACCATCT
TCTTCAAGGACGACGGCAACTACAAGACCCGCGCCGAGGTGAAGTTCGAGGGCGACACCCTGGTGAACCG
CATCGAGCTGAAGGGCATCGACTTCAAGGAGGACGGCAACATCCTGGGGCACAAGCTGGAGTACAACTAC
AACAGCCACAACGTCTATATCACCGCCGACAAGCAGAAGAACGGCATCAAGGCCAACTTCAAGATCCGCC
ACAACATCGAGGACGGCGGCGTGCAGCTCGCCGACCACTACCAGCAGAACACCCCCATCGGCGACGGCCC
CGTGCTGCTGCCCGACAACCACTACCTGAGCTACCAGTCCAAGCTGAGCAAAGACCCCAACGAGAAGCGC
GATCACATGGTCCTGCTGGAGTTCGTGACCGCCGCCGGGATCACTCTCGGCATGGACGAGCTGTACAAGT
AAGTCGACGGCGCGCCGCGGCCTTAAAGAGACCGGTTCACTGTGACAGTAAAAGAGACCGGTTCACTGTG
AGAATGAAAGAGACCGGTTCACTGTGATCGGAAAAGAGACCGGTTCACTGTGAGCGGCCTTGAAACCCAG
CAGACAATGTAGCTCAGTAGAAACCCAGCAGACAATGTAGCTGAATGGAAACCCAGCAGACAATGTAGCT
TCGGAGAAACCCAGCAGACAATGTAGCTGTCGACGAATTCGATATCATAATCAACCTCTGGATTACAAAA
TTTGTGAAAGATTGACTGGTATTCTTAACTATGTTGCTCCTTTTACGCTATGTGGATACGCTGCTTTAAT
GCCTTTGTATCATGCTATTGCTTCCCGTATGGCTTTCATTTTCTCCTCCTTGTATAAATCCTGGTTAGTT
CTTGCCACGGCGGAACTCATCGCCGCCTGCCTTGCCCGCTGCTGGACAGGGGCTCGGCTGTTGGGCACTG
ACAATTCCGTGGCTCGAGAGATCTTCGACTGTGCCTTCTAGTTGCCAGCCATCTGTTGTTTGCCCCTCCC
CCGTGCCTTCCTTGACCCTGGAAGGTGCCACTCCCACTGTCCTTTCCTAATAAAATGAGGAAATTGCATC
GCATTGTCTGAGTAGGTGTCATTCTATTCTGGGGGGTGGGGTGGGGCAGGACAGCAAGGGGGAGGATTGG
GAAGACAATAGCAGGCATGAGATCTCACGTGCGGACCGAGCGGCCGCAGGAACCCCTAGTGATGGAGTTG
GCCACTCCCTCTCTGCGCGCTCGCTCGCTCACTGAGGCCGGGCGACCAAAGGTCGCCCGACGCCCGGGCT
TTGCCCGGGCGGCCTCAGTGAGCGAGCGAGCGCGCAGCTGCCTGCAGGGGCGCCTGATGCGGTATTTTCT
CCTTACGCATCTGTGCGGTATTTCACACCGCATA
[95 nt withheld, positions 3465-3559]
T
[46 nt withheld, positions 3561-3606]
C
[141 nt withheld, positions 3608-3748]
CCTTTGACGTTGGAGTCCACGTTCTTT
[37 nt withheld, positions 3776-3812]
ACTCTATCTCGGGCTATTCTTTTGATTTATAAGGGATTTTGCCGATTTCGGTCTATTGGTTAAAAAATGA
GCTGATTTAACAAAAATTTAACGCGAATTTTAACAAAATATTAACGTTTACAATTTTATGGTGCACTCTC
AGTACAATCTGCTCTGATGCCGCATAGTTAAGCCAGCCCCGACACCCGCCAACACCCGCTGACGCGCCCT
GACGGGCTTGTCTGCTCCCGGCATCCGCTTACAGACAAGCTGTGACCGTCTCCGGGAGCTGCATGTGTCA
GAGGTTTTCACCGTCATCACCGAAACGCGCGAGACGAAAGGGCCTCGTGATACGCCTATTTTTATAGGTT
AATGTCATGATAATAATGGTTTCTTAGACGTCAGGTGGCACTTTTCGGGGAAATGTGCGCGGAACCCCTA
TTTGTTTATTTTTCTAAATACATTCAAATATGTATCCGCTCATGAGACAATAACCCTGATAAATGCTTCA
ATAATATTGAAAAAGGAAGAGTATGAGTATTCAACATTTCCGTGTCGCCCTTATTCCCTTTTTTGCGGCA
TTTTGCCTTCCTGTTTTTGCTCACCCAGAAACGCTGGTGAAAGTAAAAGATGCTGAAGATCAGTTGGGTG
CACGAGTGGGTTACATCGAACTGGATCTCAACAGCGGTAAGATCCTTGAGAGTTTTCGCCCCGAAGAACG
TTTTCCAATGATGAGCACTTTTAAAGTTCTGCTATGTGGCGCGGTATTATCCCGTATTGACGCCGGGCAA
GAGCAACTCGGTCGCCGCATACACTATTCTCAGAATGACTTGGTTGAGTACTCACCAGTCACAGAAAAGC
ATCTTACGGATGGCATGACAGTAAGAGAATTATGCAGTGCTGCCATAACCATGAGTGATAACACTGCGGC
CAACTTACTTCTGACAACGATCGGAGGACCGAAGGAGCTAACCGCTTTTTTGCACAACATGGGGGATCAT
GTAACTCGCCTTGATCGTTGGGAACCGGAGCTGAATGAAGCCATACCAAACGACGAGCGTGACACCACGA
TGCCTGTAGCAATGGCAACAACGTTGCGCAAACTATTAACTGGCGAACTACTTACTCTAGCTTCCCGGCA
ACAATTAATAGACTGGATGGAGGCGGATAAAGTTGCAGGACCACTTCTGCGCTCGGCCCTTCCGGCTGGC
TGGTTTATTGCTGATAAATCTGGAGCCGGTGAGCGTGGGTCTCGCGGTATCATTGCAGCACTGGGGCCAG
ATGGTAAGCCC
Features (pLannotate 1.2.2; 14 found; start..end, strand, type, name):
    273..861     +  rep_origin     ori: high-copy-number ColE1/pMB1/pBR322/pUC origin of replication
    934..961     +  repeat_region  AAV2 ITR (fragment): inverted terminal repeat of adeno-associated virus serotype 2 inverted
    990..1017    +  repeat_region  AAV2 ITR (fragment): inverted terminal repeat of adeno-associated virus serotype 2 inverted
   1803..2519    +  CDS            SYFP2: SYFP2 is a basic (constitutively fluorescent) yellow fluorescent protein published in 2006, derived from Aequorea victoria. It is reported to be a very rapidly-maturing monomer with moderate acid sensitivity.
   2779..2936    +  misc_feature   WPRE (fragment): woodchuck hepatitis virus posttranscriptional regulatory element
   2942..3022    +  misc_feature   WPRE (fragment): woodchuck hepatitis virus posttranscriptional regulatory element
   3039..3150    +  polyA_signal   bGH poly(A) signal: bovine growth hormone polyadenylation signal
   3268..3408    +  repeat_region  AAV2 ITR: inverted terminal repeat of adeno-associated virus serotype 2 inverted
   3413..3464    -  misc_feature   bom (fragment): basis of mobility region from pBR322
   3483..3938    +  rep_origin     f1 ori (sequence partly withheld): f1 bacteriophage origin of replication; arrow indicates direction of (+) strand synthesis
   3939..3988    -  misc_feature   bom (fragment): basis of mobility region from pBR322
   4090..4125    -  CDS            rop (fragment): Rop protein, which maintains plasmids at low copy number; rop
   4220..4324    +  promoter       AmpR promoter: bla
   4325..102     +  CDS            AmpR (across the origin): β-lactamase; bla; confers resistance to ampicillin, carbenicillin, and related antibiotics
