[The description below was written by a language model from this plasmid's Addgene catalogue record and pLannotate feature annotations shown in this document.]
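Description:
AiP1359 - pAAV-AiE2081m-minBG-SYFP2-4X2C-WPRE3-BGHpA is a 5,083 nt AAV transfer plasmid built on a pAAV2 backbone and intended for packaging a recombinant AAV genome that reports enhancer activity in the brain. In bacteria it is maintained from a high-copy ColE1/pUC-type origin and selected with ampicillin through the bla gene and its own promoter. An f1 phage origin and short remnants of the pBR322 bom and rop regions are also annotated in the backbone. The expression cassette is flanked by AAV2 inverted terminal repeats, which provide the cis signals for genome replication and encapsidation. The right ITR is annotated in full, whereas the left one is detected only as two short fragments, which is common when these structured repeats are sequenced and annotated automatically.

Between the ITRs, the AiE2081m enhancer sits upstream of a minimal beta-globin promoter (minBG). The minimal promoter has little activity alone, so the cell-type pattern of expression is dictated by the enhancer. Neither element is picked up by the feature annotation, but both presumably occupy the unannotated stretch between the left ITR and the reporter. The payload is SYFP2, a fast-maturing monomeric yellow fluorescent protein. It is followed by the element named 4X2C, whose function is not stated in the record and which also falls in an unannotated gap. Next comes a shortened WPRE (WPRE3, annotated as two WPRE fragments) that enhances transcript stability and expression, and then the bovine growth hormone polyadenylation signal. According to the record, the construct is meant to drive AAV-mediated transgene expression in specific brain cell populations, and it belongs to a collection of enhancer AAVs for genetic access to cortical cell types. The targeted population is not specified.
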