Addgene plasmid #230626: AiP1359 - pAAV-AiE2081m-minBG-SYFP2-4X2C-WPRE3-BGHpA
Purpose: AiE2081m is an enhancer sequence, designed to drive AAV-mediated transgene expression in specific populations of brain cells
Depositing lab: Allen Institute for Brain Science & Bosiljka Tasic. Depositing organization: Allen Institute. Publication: A suite of enhancer AAVs and transgenic mouse lines for genetic access to cortical cell types (preprint). Ben-Simon Y, Hooper M, Narayan S, Daigle T, Dwivedi D, Way SW, Oster A, Stafford DA, Mich JK, Taormina MJ, Martinez RA, Opitz-Araya X, Roth JR, Allen S, Ayala A, Bakken TE, Barcelli T, Barta S, Bendrick J, Bertagnolli D, Bowlus J, Boyer G, Brouner K, Casian B, Casper T, Chakka AB, Chakrabarty R, Chance RK, Chavan S, Departee M, Donadio N, Dotson N, Egdorf T, Gabitto M, Garcia J, Gary A, Gasperini M, Goldy J, Gore BB, Graybuck L, Greisman N, Haeseleer F, Halterman C, Helback O, Hockemeyer D, Huang C, Huff S, Hunker A, Johansen N, Juneau Z, Kalmbach B, Khem S, Kussick E, Kutsal R, Larsen R, Lee C, Lee AY, Leibly M, Lenz GH, Liang E, Lusk N, Malone J, Mollenkopf T, Morin E, Newman D, Ng L, Ngo K, Omstead V, Oyama A, Pham T, Pom CA, Potekhina L, Ransford S, Rette D, Rimorin C, Rocha D, Ruiz A, Sanchez REA, Sedeno-Cortes A, Sevigny JP, Shapovalova N, Shulga L, Sigler AR, Siverts LA, Somasundaram S, Stewart K, Szelenyi E, Tieu M, Trader C, van Velthoven CTJ, Walker M, Weed N, Wirthlin M, Wood T, Wynalda B, Yao Z, Zhou T, Ariza J, Dee N, Reding M, Ronellenfitch K, Mufti S, Sunkin SM, Smith KA, Esposito L, Waters J, Thyagarajan B, Yao S, Lein ES, Zeng H, Levi BP, Ngai J, Ting J, Tasic B. bioRxiv [Preprint]. 2024 Sep 26:2024.06.10.597244. doi: 10.1101/2024.06.10.597244. PubMed 38915722.
Backbone
  Vector backbone: pAAV2
  Vector type: AAV
Growth in bacteria
  Bacterial resistance: Ampicillin, 100 μg/mL
  Growth temperature: 37°C
  Growth strain: NEB Stable
  Copy number: High Copy
Gene/Insert
  Gene/Insert name: SYFP2
  Species: Synthetic
  Promoter: minBG
  Cloning method: Restriction Enzyme; 5′ cloning site MluI (unknown if destroyed); 3′ cloning site SacI (unknown if destroyed)
Terms and licenses: Academic/Nonprofit Terms; Industry Terms: Not Available to Industry
How to cite: AiP1359 - pAAV-AiE2081m-minBG-SYFP2-4X2C-WPRE3-BGHpA was a gift from Allen Institute for Brain Science & Bosiljka Tasic (Addgene plasmid # 230626 ; http://n2t.net/addgene:230626 ; RRID:Addgene_230626)
